>Addgene plasmid #201457 | pGEX-6P-1_WT RAD23B | addgene full sequence | sequence record 395028 | Addgene NGS Result
AGCTTATCGACTGCACGGTGCACCAATGCTTCTGGCGTCAGGCAGCCATCGGAAGCTGTGGTATGGCTGT
GCAGGTCGTAAATCACTGCATAATTCGTGTCGCTCAAGGCGCACTCCCGTTCTGGATAATGTTTTTTGCG
CCGACATCATAACGGTTCTGGCAAATATTCTGAAATGAGCTGTTGACAATTAATCATCGGCTCGTATAAT
GTGTGGAATTGTGAGCGGATAACAATTTCACACAGGAAACAGTATTCATGTCCCCTATACTAGGTTATTG
GAAAATTAAGGGCCTTGTGCAACCCACTCGACTTCTTTTGGAATATCTTGAAGAAAAATATGAAGAGCAT
TTGTATGAGCGCGATGAAGGTGATAAATGGCGAAACAAAAAGTTTGAATTGGGTTTGGAGTTTCCCAATC
TTCCTTATTATATTGATGGTGATGTTAAATTAACACAGTCTATGGCCATCATACGTTATATAGCTGACAA
GCACAACATGTTGGGTGGTTGTCCAAAAGAGCGTGCAGAGATTTCAATGCTTGAAGGAGCGGTTTTGGAT
ATTAGATACGGTGTTTCGAGAATTGCATATAGTAAAGACTTTGAAACTCTCAAAGTTGATTTTCTTAGCA
AGCTACCTGAAATGCTGAAAATGTTCGAAGATCGTTTATGTCATAAAACATATTTAAATGGTGATCATGT
AACCCATCCTGACTTCATGTTGTATGACGCTCTTGATGTTGTTTTATACATGGACCCAATGTGCCTGGAT
GCGTTCCCAAAATTAGTTTGTTTTAAAAAACGTATTGAAGCTATCCCACAAATTGATAAGTACTTGAAAT
CCAGCAAGTATATAGCATGGCCTTTGCAGGGCTGGCAAGCCACGTTTGGTGGTGGCGACCATCCTCCAAA
ATCGGATCTGGAAGTTCTGTTCCAGGGGCCCCATATGCAGGTAACTTTAAAAACACTACAACAACAAACC
TTTAAAATCGACATCGACCCGGAAGAGACGGTTAAAGCGTTGAAGGAGAAGATCGAATCCGAGAAGGGTA
AAGATGCATTTCCGGTTGCGGGCCAGAAACTGATTTACGCAGGTAAAATCCTGAATGATGATACCGCGTT
GAAGGAATACAAAATCGACGAGAAGAACTTCGTGGTGGTTATGGTGACCAAACCAAAAGCAGTGAGCACC
CCGGCGCCAGCGACCACCCAGCAGAGCGCGCCAGCGTCCACGACCGCGGTGACAAGCTCAACGACGACCA
CCGTTGCACAGGCCCCGACCCCGGTGCCCGCGCTGGCGCCGACCTCTACCCCGGCTAGCATTACCCCGGC
TTCTGCCACGGCGTCGAGCGAACCGGCTCCGGCGAGCGCTGCGAAACAGGAGAAGCCGGCTGAAAAGCCG
GCGGAAACCCCGGTGGCCACCTCTCCAACCGCTACCGACAGCACCTCTGGCGACAGCTCTCGTAGCAATC
TTTTTGAAGACGCAACCAGCGCCTTGGTTACCGGTCAATCCTACGAAAACATGGTTACGGAAATTATGAG
CATGGGTTATGAACGTGAGCAGGTGATCGCCGCGTTGCGCGCATCCTTCAACAACCCGGATAGAGCAGTT
GAATACCTGCTGATGGGCATCCCGGGTGACCGCGAGAGCCAAGCGGTGGTTGATCCGCCTCAAGCGGCGT
CCACGGGTGTTCCGCAGAGCAGTGCGGTCGCAGCTGCGGCGGCTACCACTACTGCAACCACCACCACCAC
GTCGTCCGGTGGCCACCCTCTGGAGTTCCTGCGCAACCAGCCGCAGTTTCAGCAGATGCGTCAGATTATC
CAACAAAACCCGAGCCTGTTACCGGCCTTGCTGCAACAAATTGGTCGTGAGAATCCGCAGCTGCTCCAAC
AAATCAGCCAGCATCAGGAGCATTTTATTCAGATGCTGAACGAGCCGGTCCAGGAGGCGGGTGGCCAAGG
TGGTGGTGGCGGCGGTGGCTCTGGCGGGATTGCGGAGGCAGGCAGCGGCCACATGAATTATATCCAGGTT
ACCCCGCAAGAGAAGGAGGCGATTGAGCGTCTGAAGGCACTGGGTTTCCCGGAAGGCCTGGTCATTCAAG
CATATTTCGCTTGCGAAAAGAACGAAAACCTGGCTGCCAATTTCTTGCTGCAGCAAAACTTCGATGAGGA
CTAAGGATCCGAATTCCCGGGTCGACTCGAGCGGCCGCATCGTGACTGACTGACGATCTGCCTCGCGCGT
TTCGGTGATGACGGTGAAAACCTCTGACACATGCAGCTCCCGGAGACGGTCACAGCTTGTCTGTAAGCGG
ATGCCGGGAGCAGACAAGCCCGTCAGGGCGCGTCAGCGGGTGTTGGCGGGTGTCGGGGCGCAGCCATGAC
CCAGTCACGTAGCGATAGCGGAGTGTATAATTCTTGAAGACGAAAGGGCCTCGTGATACGCCTATTTTTA
TAGGTTAATGTCATGATAATAATGGTTTCTTAGACGTCAGGTGGCACTTTTCGGGGAAATGTGCGCGGAA
CCCCTATTTGTTTATTTTTCTAAATACATTCAAATATGTATCCGCTCATGAGACAATAACCCTGATAAAT
GCTTCAATAATATTGAAAAAGGAAGAGTATGAGTATTCAACATTTCCGTGTCGCCCTTATTCCCTTTTTT
GCGGCATTTTGCCTTCCTGTTTTTGCTCACCCAGAAACGCTGGTGAAAGTAAAAGATGCTGAAGATCAGT
TGGGTGCACGAGTGGGTTACATCGAACTGGATCTCAACAGCGGTAAGATCCTTGAGAGTTTTCGCCCCGA
AGAACGTTTTCCAATGATGAGCACTTTTAAAGTTCTGCTATGTGGCGCGGTATTATCCCGTGTTGACGCC
GGGCAAGAGCAACTCGGTCGCCGCATACACTATTCTCAGAATGACTTGGTTGAGTACTCACCAGTCACAG
AAAAGCATCTTACGGATGGCATGACAGTAAGAGAATTATGCAGTGCTGCCATAACCATGAGTGATAACAC
TGCGGCCAACTTACTTCTGACAACGATCGGAGGACCGAAGGAGCTAACCGCTTTTTTGCACAACATGGGG
GATCATGTAACTCGCCTTGATCGTTGGGAACCGGAGCTGAATGAAGCCATACCAAACGACGAGCGTGACA
CCACGATGCCTGCAGCAATGGCAACAACGTTGCGCAAACTATTAACTGGCGAACTACTTACTCTAGCTTC
CCGGCAACAATTAATAGACTGGATGGAGGCGGATAAAGTTGCAGGACCACTTCTGCGCTCGGCCCTTCCG
GCTGGCTGGTTTATTGCTGATAAATCTGGAGCCGGTGAGCGTGGGTCTCGCGGTATCATTGCAGCACTGG
GGCCAGATGGTAAGCCCTCCCGTATCGTAGTTATCTACACGACGGGGAGTCAGGCAACTATGGATGAACG
AAATAGACAGATCGCTGAGATAGGTGCCTCACTGATTAAGCATTGGTAACTGTCAGACCAAGTTTACTCA
TATATACTTTAGATTGATTTAAAACTTCATTTTTAATTTAAAAGGATCTAGGTGAAGATCCTTTTTGATA
ATCTCATGACCAAAATCCCTTAACGTGAGTTTTCGTTCCACTGAGCGTCAGACCCCGTAGAAAAGATCAA
AGGATCTTCTTGAGATCCTTTTTTTCTGCGCGTAATCTGCTGCTTGCAAACAAAAAAACCACCGCTACCA
GCGGTGGTTTGTTTGCCGGATCAAGAGCTACCAACTCTTTTTCCGAAGGTAACTGGCTTCAGCAGAGCGC
AGATACCAAATACTGTCCTTCTAGTGTAGCCGTAGTTAGGCCACCACTTCAAGAACTCTGTAGCACCGCC
TACATACCTCGCTCTGCTAATCCTGTTACCAGTGGCTGCTGCCAGTGGCGATAAGTCGTGTCTTACCGGG
TTGGACTCAAGACGATAGTTACCGGATAAGGCGCAGCGGTCGGGCTGAACGGGGGGTTCGTGCACACAGC
CCAGCTTGGAGCGAACGACCTACACCGAACTGAGATACCTACAGCGTGAGCTATGAGAAAGCGCCACGCT
TCCCGAAGGGAGAAAGGCGGACAGGTATCCGGTAAGCGGCAGGGTCGGAACAGGAGAGCGCACGAGGGAG
CTTCCAGGGGGAAACGCCTGGTATCTTTATAGTCCTGTCGGGTTTCGCCACCTCTGACTTGAGCGTCGAT
TTTTGTGATGCTCGTCAGGGGGGCGGAGCCTATGGAAAAACGCCAGCAACGCGGCCTTTTTACGGTTCCT
GGCCTTTTGCTGGCCTTTTGCTCACATGTTCTTTCCTGCGTTATCCCCTGATTCTGTGGATAACCGTATT
ACCGCCTTTGAGTGAGCTGATACCGCTCGCCGCAGCCGAACGACCGAGCGCAGCGAGTCAGTGAGCGAGG
AAGCGGAAGAGCGCCTGATGCGGTATTTTCTCCTTACGCATCTGTGCGGTATTTCACACCGCATAAATTC
CGACACCATCGAATGGCGCAAAACCTTTCGCGGTATGGCATGATAGCGCCCGGAAGAGAGTCAATTCAGG
GTGGTGAATGTGAAACCAGTAACGTTATACGATGTCGCAGAGTATGCCGGTGTCTCTTATCAGACCGTTT
CCCGCGTGGTGAACCAGGCCAGCCACGTTTCTGCGAAAACGCGGGAAAAAGTGGAAGCGGCGATGGCGGA
GCTGAATTACATTCCCAACCGCGTGGCACAACAACTGGCGGGCAAACAGTCGTTGCTGATTGGCGTTGCC
ACCTCCAGTCTGGCCCTGCACGCGCCGTCGCAAATTGTCGCGGCGATTAAATCTCGCGCCGATCAACTGG
GTGCCAGCGTGGTGGTGTCGATGGTAGAACGAAGCGGCGTCGAAGCCTGTAAAGCGGCGGTGCACAATCT
TCTCGCGCAACGCGTCAGTGGGCTGATCATTAACTATCCGCTGGATGACCAGGATGCCATTGCTGTGGAA
GCTGCCTGCACTAATGTTCCGGCGTTATTTCTTGATGTCTCTGACCAGACACCCATCAACAGTATTATTT
TCTCCCATGAAGACGGTACGCGACTGGGCGTGGAGCATCTGGTCGCATTGGGTCACCAGCAAATCGCGCT
GTTAGCGGGCCCATTAAGTTCTGTCTCGGCGCGTCTGCGTCTGGCTGGCTGGCATAAATATCTCACTCGC
AATCAAATTCAGCCGATAGCGGAACGGGAAGGCGACTGGAGTGCCATGTCCGGTTTTCAACAAACCATGC
AAATGCTGAATGAGGGCATCGTTCCCACTGCGATGCTGGTTGCCAACGATCAGATGGCGCTGGGCGCAAT
GCGCGCCATTACCGAGTCCGGGCTGCGCGTTGGTGCGGATATCTCGGTAGTGGGATACGACGATACCGAA
GACAGCTCATGTTATATCCCGCCGTTAACCACCATCAAACAGGATTTTCGCCTGCTGGGGCAAACCAGCG
TGGACCGCTTGCTGCAACTCTCTCAGGGCCAGGCGGTGAAGGGCAATCAGCTGTTGCCCGTCTCACTGGT
GAAAAGAAAAACCACGCTAGCGCCCAATACGCAAACCGCCTCTCCCCGCGCGTTGGCCGATTCATTAATG
CAGCTGGCACGACAGGTTTCCCGACTGGAAAGCGGGCAGTGAGCGCAACGCAATTAATGTAAGTTAGCTC
ACTCATTAGGCACCCCAGGCTTTACACTTTATGCTTCCGGCTCGTATGTTGTGTGGAATTGTGAGCGGAT
AACAATTTCACACAGGAAACAGCTATGACCATGATTACGGATTCACTGGCCGTCGTTTTACAACGTCGTG
ACTGGGAAAACCCTGGCGTTACCCAACTTAATCGCCTTGCAGCACATCCCCCTTTCGCCAGCTGGCGTAA
TAGCGAAGAGGCCCGCACCGATCGCCCTTCCCAACAGTTGCGCAGCCTGAATGGCGAATGGCGCTTTGCC
TGGTTTCCGGCACCAGAAGCGGTGCCGGAAAGCTGGCTGGAGTGCGATCTTCCTGAGGCCGATACTGTCG
TCGTCCCCTCAAACTGGCAGATGCACGGTTACGATGCGCCCATCTACACCAACGTGACCTATCCCATTAC
GGTCAATCCGCCGTTTGTTCCCACGGAGAATCCGACGGGTTGTTACTCGCTCACATTTAATGTTGATGAA
AGCTGGCTACAGGAAGGCCAGACGCGAATTATTTTTGATGGCGTTGGAATT
Features (pLannotate 1.2.2; 17 found; start..end, strand, type, name):
    183..211     +  promoter       tac promoter: strong E. coli promoter; hybrid between the trp and lac UV5 promoters
    219..235     +  protein_bind   lac operator: The lac repressor binds to the lac operator to inhibit transcription in E. coli. This inhibition can be relieved by adding lactose or isopropyl-β-D-thiogalactopyranoside (IPTG). lac repressor encoded by lacI
    258..911     +  CDS            GST26_SCHJA: Experimental evidence at protein level: Swiss-Prot protein existence level 1. GST isoenzymes appear to play a central role in the parasite detoxification system. Other functions are also suspected including a role in increasing the solubility of haematin in the parasite gut. From Schistosoma japonicum (Blood fluke).
    945..2171    +  CDS            RAD23B: RD23B_HUMAN - Experimental evidence at protein level: Swiss-Prot protein existence level 1. The XPC complex is proposed to represent the first factor bound at the sites of DNA damage and together with other core recognition factors, XPA, RPA and the TFIIH complex, is part of the pre-incision (or initial recognition) complex. The XPC complex recognizes a wide spectrum of damaged DNA characterized by distortions of the DNA helix such as single-stranded loops, mismatched bubbles or single-stranded overhangs. The orientation of XPC complex binding appears to be crucial for inducing a productive NE
   2228..2267    +  CDS            rop (fragment): Rop protein, which maintains plasmids at low copy number; rop
   2369..2409    +  misc_feature   bom (fragment): basis of mobility region from pBR322
   2514..2618    +  promoter       AmpR promoter: bla
   2619..3479    +  CDS            AmpR: β-lactamase; bla; confers resistance to ampicillin, carbenicillin, and related antibiotics
   3650..4238    +  rep_origin     ori: high-copy-number ColE1/pMB1/pBR322/pUC origin of replication
   4424..4475    -  misc_feature   bom (fragment): basis of mobility region from pBR322
   4482..4559    +  promoter       lacI promoter: lacI
   4560..5642    +  CDS            lacI: lac repressor; lacI; The lac repressor binds to the lac operator to inhibit transcription in E. coli. This inhibition can be relieved by adding lactose or isopropyl-β-D-thiogalactopyranoside (IPTG).
   5655..5676    +  protein_bind   CAP binding site: CAP binding activates transcription in the presence of cAMP. E. coli catabolite activator protein
   5691..5721    +  promoter       lac promoter: promoter for the E. coli lac operon
   5729..5745    +  protein_bind   lac operator: The lac repressor binds to the lac operator to inhibit transcription in E. coli. This inhibition can be relieved by adding lactose or isopropyl-β-D-thiogalactopyranoside (IPTG). lac repressor encoded by lacI
   5765..5938    +  CDS            lacZα: LacZα fragment of β-galactosidase; lacZ fragment
   6202..107     -  CDS            yciV (fragment) (across the origin): RNAAM_ECOLI - Also known as trpH From Escherichia coli (strain K12).
