[The description below was written by a language model from this plasmid's Addgene catalogue record and pLannotate feature annotations shown in this document.]
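Description:
pGEX-6P-1_WT RAD23B is a bacterial expression plasmid built on the pGEX-6P-1 backbone for producing human RAD23B (UV excision repair protein RAD23 homolog B) as an N-terminal GST fusion in E. coli. The complete plasmid is about 6.2 kb. It replicates from a high-copy ColE1/pMB1-type origin and is selected with ampicillin through the β-lactamase (AmpR) gene and its own promoter. Short remnants of the pBR322 rop and bom regions, a lac promoter/lacZα segment and a small yciV fragment are also annotated; these are backbone leftovers and have no role in expression of the fusion.

The expression cassette is driven by the tac promoter, a strong trp/lac hybrid, followed by a lac operator. The plasmid carries its own lacI gene, so the lac repressor keeps transcription off until it is induced with IPTG or a similar inducer. Downstream lies the Schistosoma japonicum glutathione S-transferase coding sequence, and after a short linker comes the wild-type RAD23B open reading frame, which was codon-optimised for E. coli and cloned between NdeI and BamHI sites that remain intact. According to the depositor, the GST tag can be removed with rhinovirus 3C or PreScission protease, consistent with the cleavage site found in the linker of the pGEX-6P series. This allows glutathione-affinity purification followed by release of largely untagged protein.

RAD23B is a partner of the XPC damage-recognition complex in nucleotide excision repair. The associated publication concerns an interaction between RAD23A/B and Y-family DNA polymerases, so the plasmid is suited to making recombinant protein for pull-down, binding or structural studies, although the record does not state the specific assays.
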