Addgene plasmid #201457: pGEX-6P-1_WT RAD23B
Purpose: Expresses human RAD23B with an N-terminal GST tag in E. coli
Depositing lab: Roger Woodgate. Depositing organization: National Institute of Child Health and Human Development (NICHD). Publication: A novel interaction between RAD23A/B and Y-family DNA polymerases. Ashton NW, Jaiswal N, Cestari Moreno N, Semenova IV, D'Orlando DA, Teatin Latancia M, McIntyre J, Woodgate R, Bezsonova I. J Mol Biol. 2023 Nov 5:168353. doi: 10.1016/j.jmb.2023.168353. PubMed 37935254.
Backbone
  Vector backbone: pGEX-6P-1
  Backbone size w/o insert (bp): 4984
  Total vector size (bp): 6211
  Vector type: Bacterial Expression
Growth in bacteria
  Bacterial resistance: Ampicillin, 100 μg/mL
  Growth temperature: 37°C
  Growth strain: DH5alpha
  Copy number: High Copy
Gene/Insert
  Gene/Insert name: UV excision repair protein RAD23 homolog B
  Species: H. sapiens (human)
  Mutation: Coding sequence has been optimised for expression in E. coli
  Entrez Gene: RAD23B (a.k.a. HHR23B, HR23B, P58)
  Promoter: tac promoter
  Tag / fusion protein: GST (N terminal on backbone)
  Cloning method: Restriction Enzyme; 5′ cloning site NdeI (not destroyed); 3′ cloning site BamHI (not destroyed)
  Sequencing primers: 5′ GGGCTGGCAAGCCACGTTTGGTG; 3′ GCTTACAGACAAGCTGTGACC
Terms and licenses: Academic/Nonprofit Terms; Industry Terms: Not Available to Industry
Depositor comments: GST tag is cleavable with rhinovirus 3C and PreScission proteases
How to cite: pGEX-6P-1_WT RAD23B was a gift from Roger Woodgate (Addgene plasmid # 201457 ; http://n2t.net/addgene:201457 ; RRID:Addgene_201457)
